Addgene plasmid #23739: pDONR223-MAPK13
Depositing lab: William Hahn & David Root. Depositing organization: Dana-Farber Cancer Institute. Publication: COT drives resistance to RAF inhibition through MAP kinase pathway reactivation. Johannessen CM, Boehm JS, Kim SY, Thomas SR, Wardwell L, Johnson LA, Emery CM, Stransky N, Cogdill AP, Barretina J, Caponigro G, Hieronymus H, Murray RR, Salehi-Ashtiani K, Hill DE, Vidal M, Zhao JJ, Yang X, Alkan O, Kim S, Harris JL, Wilson CJ, Myer VE, Finan PM, Root DE, Roberts TM, Golub T, Flaherty KT, Dummer R, Weber BL, Sellers WR, Schlegel R, Wargo JA, Hahn WC, Garraway LA. Nature. 2010 Dec 16;468(7326):968-72. doi: 10.1038/nature09627 PubMed 21107320.
Backbone
  Vector backbone: pDONR223
  Backbone manufacturer: Invitrogen
  Backbone size w/o insert (bp): 5005
  Vector type: Gateway Donor vector
Growth in bacteria
  Bacterial resistance: Spectinomycin, 50 μg/mL
  Growth temperature: 37°C
  Growth strain: DH5alpha
  Copy number: High Copy
Gene/Insert
  Gene/Insert name: MAPK13 (alt name: mitogen-activated protein kinase 13)
  Species: H. sapiens (human)
  Insert size (bp): 1098
  Entrez Gene: MAPK13 (a.k.a. MAPK 13, MAPK-13, PRKM13, SAPK4, p38delta)
  Cloning method: Gateway Cloning
  Sequencing primers: 5′ M13pUC-fwd; 3′ M13rev
Terms and licenses: Academic/Nonprofit Terms; Industry Terms: Not Available to Industry
Depositor comments: The ORF has no Stop codon. This design enables easy recombination into a destination vector to add an epitope tag of choice and Stop codon to the ORF. Do NOT use this plasmid directly for transfections. A set of 4 custom lentiviral vectors is available ( pLX301 (http://www.addgene.org/25895/) , pLX302 (http://www.addgene.org/25896/) , pLX303 (http://www.addgene.org/25897/) , pLX304 (http://www.addgene.org/25890/) ) to be used to express these ORFs in mammalian cells. These plasmids are not included in the kit and must be ordered separately.
How to cite: pDONR223-MAPK13 was a gift from William Hahn & David Root (Addgene plasmid # 23739 ; http://n2t.net/addgene:23739 ; RRID:Addgene_23739)
