[The description below was written by a language model from this plasmid's Addgene catalogue record.]
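Description:
pDONR223-MAPK13 is a Gateway entry clone built on the Invitrogen pDONR223 donor backbone, carrying the human MAPK13 open reading frame (mitogen-activated protein kinase 13, also known as p38delta or SAPK4). The insert is about 1.1 kb in a backbone listed at roughly 5 kb without insert. The plasmid is a high-copy bacterial vector propagated in standard E. coli cloning strains under spectinomycin selection. The record includes no feature table, so the origin of replication and the exact recombination sites are not itemised. As a product of Gateway cloning into a donor vector, the ORF would be expected to sit between att recombination sites, with M13 forward and reverse primer sites flanking it for sequence verification.

The construct is a shuttle for the coding sequence rather than an expression plasmid. The record states no promoter driving MAPK13, and the depositor explicitly notes that the plasmid should not be transfected directly. The ORF was deliberately cloned without a stop codon, so that recombination into a destination vector places it in frame with a C-terminal epitope tag and a stop codon supplied by that vector. The depositors point to a companion set of lentiviral destination vectors (pLX301 to pLX304), obtained separately, for expressing such ORFs in mammalian cells. The clone belongs to a kit of kinase ORFs associated with a study of how MAP kinase pathway reactivation confers resistance to RAF inhibition. Its typical use is therefore as a source clone for generating tagged MAPK13 expression constructs for gain-of-function or overexpression screens.
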