>Addgene plasmid #23739 | pDONR223-MAPK13 | depositor partial sequence | sequence record 10910 | Author sequence
ATGAGCCTCATCCGGAAAAAGGGCTTCTACAAGCAGGACGTCAACAAGACCGCCTGGGAGCTGCCCAAGA
CCTACGTGTCCCCGACGCACGTCGGCAGCGGGGCCTATGGCTCCGTGTGCTCGGCCATCGACAAGCGGTC
AGGGGAGAAGGTGGCCATCAAGAAGCTGAGCCGACCCTTTCAGTCCGAGATCTTCGCCAAGCGCGCCTAC
CGGGAGCTGCTGCTGCTGAAGCACATGCAGCATGAGAACGTCATTGGGCTCCTGGATGTCTTCACCCCAG
CCTCCTCCCTGCGCAACTTCTATGACTTCTACCTGGTGATGCCCTTCATGCAGACGGATCTGCAGAAGAT
CATGGGGATGGAGTTCAGTGAGGAGAAGATCCAGTACCTGGTGTATCAGATGCTCAAAGGCCTTAAGTAC
ATCCACTCTGCTGGGGTCGTGCACAGGGACCTGAAGCCAGGCAACCTGGCTGTGAATGAGGACTGTGAAC
TGAAGATTCTGGATTTTGGGCTGGCGCGACATGCAGACGCCGAGATGACTGGCTACGTGGTGACCCGCTG
GTACCGAGCCCCCGAGGTGATCCTCAGCTGGATGCACTACAACCAGACAGTGGACATCTGGTCTGTGGGC
TGTATCATGGCAGAGATGCTGACAGGGAAAACTCTGTTCAAGGGGAAAGATTACCTGGACCAGCTGACCC
AGATCCTGAAAGTGACCGGGGTGCCTGGCACGGAGTTTGTGCAGAAGCTGAACGACAAAGCGGCCAAATC
CTACATCCAGTCCCTGCCACAGACCCCCAGGAAGGATTTCACTCAGCTGTTCCCACGGGCCAGCCCCCAG
GCTGCGGACCTGCTGGAGAAGATGCTGGAGCTAGACGTGGACAAGCGCCTGACGGCCGCGCAGGCCCTCA
CCCATCCCTTCTTTGAACCCTTCCGGGACCCTGAGGAAGAGACGGAGGCCCAGCAGCCGTTTGATGATTC
CTTAGAACACGAGAAACTCACAGTGGATGAATGGAAGCAGCACATCTACAAGGAGATTGTGAACTTCAGC
CCCATTGCCCGGAAGGACTCACGGCGCCGGAGTGGCATGAAGCTGTAG
