>Addgene plasmid #23739 | pDONR223-MAPK13 | addgene partial sequence | sequence record 29623 | 23739 with M13pUC-fwd
AATGATTTTATTTTGACTGATAGTGACCTGTTCGTTGCAACAAATTGATGAGCAATGCTTTTTTATAATG
CCAACTTTGTACAAAAAAGTTGGCATGAGCCTCATCCGGAAAAAGGGCTTCTACAAGCAGGACGTCAACA
AGACCGCCTGGGAGCTGCCCAAGACCTACGTGTCCCCGACGCACGTCGGCAGCGGGGCCTATGGCTCCGT
GTGCTCGGCCATCGACAAGCGGTCAGGGGAGAAGGTGGCCATCAAGAAGCTGAGCCGACCCTTTCAGTCC
GAGATCTTCGCCAAGCGCGCCTACCGGGAGCTGCTGCTGCTGAAGCACATGCAGCATGAGAACGTCATTG
GGCTCCTGGATGTCTTCACCCCAGCCTCCTCCCTGCGCAACTTCTATGACTTCTACCTGGTGATGCCCTT
CATGCAGACGGATCTGCAGAAGATCATGGGGATGGAGTTCAGTGAGGAGAAGATCCAGTACCTGGTGTAT
CAGATGCTCAAAGGCCTTAAGTACATCCACTCTGCTGGGGTCGTGCACAGGGACCTGAAGCCAGGCAACC
TGGCTGTGAATGAGGACTGTGAACTGAAGATTCTGGATTTTGGGCTGGCGCGACATGCAGACGCCGAGAT
GACTGGCTACGTGGTGACCCGCTGGTACCGAGCCCCCGAGGTGATCCTCAGCTGGATGCACTACAACCAG
ACAGTGGACATCTGGTCTGTGGGCTGTATCATGG
